>Addgene plasmid #190706 | pVRC-N-Venus-V150A-apCC-Di | addgene full sequence | sequence record 386376 | Addgene NGS Result
TGGCGGGCAGGACGCCCGCCATAAACTGCCAGGCATCAAATTAAGCAGAAGGCCATCCTGACGGATGGCC
TTTTTGCGTTTCTACAAACTCTTTTGTTTATTTTTCTAAATACATTCAAATATGTATCCGCTCATGAGAC
AATAACCCTGATAAATGCTTCAATAATATTGAAAAAGGAAGACTATGAGTATTCAACATTTCCGTGTCTG
CTTACATAAACAGTAATACAGGGGTGTTTACTAGAGGTTGATCGGGCACGTAAGAGGTTCCAACTTTCAC
CATAATGAAATAAGATCACTACCGGGCGTATTTTTTGAGTTATCGAGATTTTCAGGAGCTAAGGAAGCTA
AAATGGAGAAAAAAATCACGGGATATACCACCGTTGATATATCCCAATGGCATCGTAAAGAACATTTTGA
GGCATTTCAGTCAGTTGCTCAATGTACCTATAACCAGACCGTTCAGCTGGATATTACGGCCTTTTTAAAG
ACCGTAAAGAAAAATAAGCACAAGTTTTATCCGGCCTTTATTCACATTCTTGCCCGCCTGATGAACGCTC
ACCCGGAGTTTCGTATGGCCATGAAAGACGGTGAGCTGGTGATCTTGGATAGTGTTCACCCTTGTTACAC
CGTTTTCCATGAGCAAACTGAAACGTTTTCGTCCCTCTGGAGTGAATACCACGACGATTTCCGGCAGTTT
CTCCACATATATTCGCAAGATGTGGCGTGTTACGGTGAAAACCTGGCCTATTTCCCTAAAGGGTTTATTG
AGAATATGTTTTTTGTCTCAGCCAATCCCTGGGTGAGTTTCACCAGTTTTGATTTAAACGTGGCCAATAT
GGACAACTTCTTCGCCCCCGTTTTCACGATGGGCAAATATTATACGCAAGGCGACAAGGTGCTGATGCCG
CTGGCGATCCAGGTTCATCATGCCGTTTGTGATGGCTTCCATGTCGGCCGCATGCTTAATGAATTACAAC
AGTACTGTGATGAGTGGCAGGGCGGGGCGTAATAATACTAGCTCCGGCAAAAAAACGGGCAAGGTGTCAC
CACCCTGCCCTTTTTCTTTAAAACCGAAAAGATTACTTCGCGTTTGCCACCTGACGTCTAAGCTGTCAGA
CCAAGTTTACTCATATATACTTTAGATTGATT
[125 nt withheld, positions 1153-1277]
C
[36 nt withheld, positions 1279-1314]
A
[104 nt withheld, positions 1316-1419]
CCTTTGACGTTGGAGTCCACGTTCTTT
[37 nt withheld, positions 1447-1483]
ACCCTATCTCGGGCTATTCTTTTGATTTATAAGGGATTTTGCCGATTTCGGCCTATTGGTTAAAAAATGA
GCTGATTTAACAAAAATTTAACGCGAATTTTAACAAAATATTAACGTTTACAATTTAAAAGGATCTAGGT
GAAGATCCTTTTTGATAATCTCATGACCAAAATCCCTTAACGTGAGTTTTCGTTCCACTGAGCGTCAGAC
CCCGTAGAAAAGATCAAAGGATCTTCTTGAGATCCTTTTTTTCTGCGCGTAATCTGCTGCTTGCAAACAA
AAAAACCACCGCTACCAGCGGTGGTTTGTTTGCCGGATCAAGAGCTACCAACTCTTTTTCCGAAGGTAAC
TGGCTTCAGCAGAGCGCAGATACCAAATACTGTCCTTCTAGTGTAGCCGTAGTTAGGCCACCACTTCAAG
AACTCTGTAGCACCGCCTACATACCTCGCTCTGCTAATCCTGTTACCAGTCAGGCATTTGAGAAGCACAC
GGTCACACTGCTTCCGGTAGTCAATAAACCGGTAAACCAGCAATAGACATAAGCGGCTATTTAACGACCC
TGCCCTGAACCGACGACCGGGTCGAATTTGCTTTCGAATTTCTGCCATTCATCCGCTTATTATCACTTAT
TCAGGCGTAGCAACCAGGCGTTTAAGGGCACCAATAACTGCCTTAAAAAAAGCTACCGGAGTGTATACTG
GCTTACTATGTTGGCACTGATGAGGGTGTCAGTGAAGTGCTTCATGTGGCAGGAGAAAAAAGGCTGCACC
GGTGCGTCAGCAGAATATGTGATACAGGATATATTCCGCTTCCTCGCTCACTGACTCGCTACGCTCGGTC
GTTCGACTGCGGCGAGCGGAAATGGCTTACGAACGGGGCGGAGATTTCCTGGAAGATGCCAGGAAGATAC
TTAACAGGGAAGTGAGAGGGCCGCGGCAAAGCCGTTTTTCCATAGGCTCCGCCCCCCTGACAAGCATCAC
GAAATCTGACGCTCAAATCAGTGGTGGCGAAACCCGACAGGACTATAAAGATACCAGGCGTTTCCCCCTG
GCGGCTCCCTCGTGCGCTCTCCTGTTCCTGCCTTTCGGTTTACCGGTGTCATTCCGCTGTTATGGCCGCG
TTTGTCTCATTCCACGCCTGACACTCAGTTCCGGGTAGGCAGTTCGCTCCAAGCTGGACTGTATGCACGA
ACCCCCCGTTCAGTCCGACCGCTGCGCCTTATCCGGTAACTATCGTCTTGAGTCCAACCCGGAAAGACAT
GCAAAAGCACCACTGGCAGCAGCCACTGGTAATTGATTTAGAGGAGTTAGTCTTGAAGTCATGCGCCGGT
TAAGGCTAAACTGAAAGGACAAGTTTTGGTGACTGCGCTCCTCCAAGCCAGTTACCTCGGTTCAAAGAGT
TGGTAGCTCAGAGAACCTTCGAAAAACCGCCCTGCAAGGCGGTTTTTTCGTTTTCAGAGCAAGAGATTAC
GCGCAGACCAAAACGATCTCAAGAAGATCATCTTATTAATCAGATAAAATATTTCTAGGATCATGAGCCC
GAAGTGGCGAGCCCGATCTTCCCCATCGGTGATGTCGGCGATATAGGCGCCAGCAACCGCACCTGTGGCG
CCGGTGATGCCGGCCACGATGCGTCCGGCGTAGAGGATCTGCTCATGTTTGACAGCTTATCATCGATGCA
TAATGTGCCTGTCAAATGGACGAAGCAGGGATTCTGCAAACCCTATGCTACTCCGTCAAGCCGTCAATTG
TCTGATTCGTTACCAATTATGACAACTTGACGGCTACATCATTCACTTTTTCTTCACAACCGGCACGGAA
CTCGCTCGGGCTGGCCCCGGTGCATTTTTTAAATACCCGCGAGAAATAGAGTTGATCGTCAAAACCAACA
TTGCGACCGACGGTGGCGATAGGCATCCGGGTGGTGCTCAAAAGCAGCTTCGCCTGGCTGATACGTTGGT
CCTCGCGCCAGCTTAAGACGCTAATCCCTAACTGCTGGCGGAAAAGATGTGACAGACGCGACGGCGACAA
GCAAACATGCTGTGCGACGCTGGCGATATCAAAATTGCTGTCTGCCAGGTGATCGCTGATGTACTGACAA
GCCTCGCGTACCCGATTATCCATCGGTGGATGGAGCGACTCGTTAATCGCTTCCATGCGCCGCAGTAACA
ATTGCTCAAGCAGATTTATCGCCAGCAGCTCCGAATAGCGCCCTTCCCCTTGCCCGGCGTTAATGATTTG
CCCAAACAGGTCGCTGAAATGCGGCTGGTGCGCTTCATCCGGGCGAAAGAACCCCGTATTGGCAAATATT
GACGGCCAGTTAAGCCATTCATGCCAGTAGGCGCGCGGACGAAAGTAAACCCACTGGTGATACCATTCGC
GAGCCTCCGGATGACGACCGTAGTGATGAATCTCTCCTGGCGGGAACAGCAAAATATCACCCGGTCGGCA
AACAAATTCTCGTCCCTGATTTTTCACCACCCCCTGACCGCGAATGGTGAGATTGAGAATATAACCTTTC
ATTCCCAGCGGTCGGTCGATAAAAAAATCGAGATAACCGTTGGCCTCAATCGGCGTTAAACCCGCCACCA
GATGGGCATTAAACGAGTATCCCGGCAGCAGGGGATCATTTTGCGCTTCAGCCATACTTTTCATACTCCC
GCCATTCAGAGAAGAAACCAATTGTCCATATTGCATCAGACATTGCCGTCACTGCGTCTTTTACTGGCTC
TTCTCGCTAACCAAACCGGTAACCCCGCTTATTAAAAGCATTCTGTAACAAAGCGGGACCAAAGCCATGA
CAAAAACGCGTAACAAAAGTGTCTATAATCACGGCAGAAAAGTCCACATTGATTATTTGCACGGCGTCAC
ACTTTGCTATGCCATAGCATTTTTATCCATAAGATTAGCGGATCCTACCTGACGCTTTTTATCGCAACTC
TCTACTGTTTCTCCATACCCGTTTTTTGGGCTAACAGGAGGAATTAACCATGGGGGGTTCTCATCATCAT
CATCATCATGGTATGGCTAGCGCCGGCATGGTGAGCAAGGGCGAGGAGCTGTTCACCGGGGTGGTGCCCA
TCCTGGTCGAGCTGGACGGCGACGTAAACGGCCACAAGTTCAGCGTGTCCGGCGAGGGCGAGGGCGATGC
CACCTACGGCAAGCTGACCCTGAAGCTCATCTGCACCACCGGCAAGCTGCCCGTGCCCTGGCCCACCCTC
GTGACCACCCTCGGCTACGGCCTGCAGTGCTTCGCCCGCTACCCCGACCACATGAAGCAGCACGACTTCT
TCAAGTCCGCCATGCCCGAAGGCTACGTCCAGGAGCGCACCATCTTCTTCAAGGACGACGGCAACTACAA
GACCCGCGCCGAGGTGAAGTTCGAGGGCGACACCCTGGTGAACCGCATCGAGCTGAAGGGCATCGACTTC
AAGGAGGACGGCAACATCCTGGGGCACAAGCTGGAGTACAACTACAACAGCCACAACGCCTATATCACCG
CCGGCTCTGGCTCTGGTAGCGGTCTAGAGGGTAGTGGCCAGCTGGAACAAGAGTTGGCTGCGCTGGACCA
ACAGATTGCCGCGCTGAAACAGCGTCGCGCAGCTCTGAAATGGCAGATCCAAGGTTAGGTACCAAGCTTG
GCTGTTTTGGCGGATGAGAGAAGATTTTCAGCCTGATACAGATTAAATCAGAACGCAGAAGCGGTCTGAT
AAAACAGAATTTGCCTGGCGGCAGTAGCGCGGTGGTCCCACCTGACCCCATGCCGAACTCAGAAGTGAAA
CGCCGTAGCGCCGATGGTAGTGTGGGGTCTCCCCATGCGAGAGTAGGGAACTGCCAGGCATCAAATAAAA
CGAAAGGCTCAGTCGAAAGACTGGGCCTTTCGTTTTATCTGTTGTTTGTCGGTGAACGCTCTCCTGAGTA
GGACAAATCCGCCGGGAGCGGATTTGAACGTTGCGAAGCAACGGCCCGGAGGG
Features (pLannotate 1.2.2; 18 found; start..end, strand, type, name):
     47..74      +  terminator     rrnB T2 terminator: transcription terminator T2 from the E. coli rrnB gene
     93..182     +  promoter       AmpR promoter: bla
    255..352     +  promoter       cat promoter: promoter of the E. coli cat gene encoding chloramphenicol acetyltransferase
    353..1012    +  CDS            CmR: chloramphenicol acetyltransferase; cat; confers resistance to chloramphenicol
   1023..1082    +  terminator     his operon terminator: This putative transcriptin terminator from the E. coli his operon has a 2-bp deletion introduced during synthesis. Its efficiency has not been determined.
   1154..1609    +  rep_origin     f1 ori (sequence partly withheld): f1 bacteriophage origin of replication; arrow indicates direction of (+) strand synthesis
   1720..1953    +  rep_origin     ori (fragment): high-copy-number ColE1/pMB1/pBR322/pUC origin of replication
   2170..2188    +  misc_feature   bom (fragment): basis of mobility region from pBR322
   2287..2342    -  rep_origin     RSF ori (fragment): Plasmids containing the RSF 1030 origin of replication can be propagated in E. coli cells that contain additional plasmids with compatible origins.
   2430..2975    -  rep_origin     p15A ori: Plasmids containing the medium-copy-number p15A origin of replication can be propagated in E. coli cells that contain a second plasmid with the ColE1 origin.
   3014..3132    -  CDS            TcR (fragment): tetracycline efflux protein; tet; confers resistance to tetracycline
   3142..3160    +  promoter       tet promoter (fragment): E. coli promoter for tetracycline efflux protein gene
   3250..4128    -  CDS            araC: L-arabinose regulatory protein; araC
   4155..4439    +  promoter       araBAD promoter: araBAD; promoter of the L-arabinose operon of E. coli; the araC regulatory gene is transcribed in the opposite direction (Guzman et al., 1995)
   4485..4505    +  CDS            capTEV™ (fragment): composite tag for in vivo biotinylation, TEV protease cleavage, and 6xHis tagging
   4521..4985    +  CDS            VN155(I152L): improved N-terminal fragment of mVenus for use in bimolecular fluorescence complementation (BiFC) (Kodama and Hu, 2010)
   5206..5321    +  ncRNA          5S rRNA: Accession: RF00001 - 5S ribosomal RNA
   5325..5411    +  terminator     rrnB T1 terminator: Escherichia coli rrnB; transcription terminator T1 from the E. coli rrnB gene
