[The description below was written by a language model from this plasmid's Addgene catalogue record and pLannotate feature annotations shown in this document.]
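Description:
pVRC-N-Venus-V150A-apCC-Di is a 5,456 nt bacterial expression plasmid built on the pVRC backbone for arabinose-inducible expression in E. coli. It is selected with chloramphenicol through a cat promoter-driven chloramphenicol acetyltransferase gene. Replication is from a p15A origin, consistent with the low copy number recorded, and p15A is compatible with ColE1-type plasmids in the same cell. An f1 phage origin is also present. The short fragments annotated as ColE1-type ori, bom, RSF ori, tetracycline resistance gene and tet promoter appear to be partial matches or backbone remnants rather than functional parts.

The payload, cloned between NcoI and HindIII sites, is an N-terminal fragment of the yellow fluorescent protein Venus carrying a V150A mutation, followed by the antiparallel coiled-coil peptide apCC-Di. The annotation tool matched the Venus portion to the related VN155(I152L) fragment used for bimolecular fluorescence complementation, but the catalogue entry records V150A, not I152L. The coiled-coil segment itself is not separately annotated and presumably lies downstream of the Venus fragment. A short match to a composite affinity tag just upstream of it may reflect a small N-terminal tag such as a His tag, though the record does not say so. Transcription is driven by the araBAD promoter, regulated by the divergently transcribed araC gene, so expression can be induced with L-arabinose. The rrnB region, comprising the 5S rRNA sequence and the T1 and T2 terminators, ends the transcript.

The split-Venus design suggests a complementation assay in bacteria, in which fluorescence is restored when the coiled coil brings this fragment together with a complementary C-terminal Venus fragment, presumably supplied from a compatible partner plasmid. The record does not describe that partner, and the associated publication concerns de novo designed peptides.
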