Addgene plasmid #190706: pVRC-N-Venus-V150A-apCC-Di
Purpose: Encodes a modified version (V150A) of N-Venus followed by the antiparallel coiled-coil apCC-Di.
Depositing lab: Nigel Savery. Depositing organization: University of Bristol. Publication: De novo designed peptides for cellular delivery and subcellular localisation. Rhys GG, Cross JA, Dawson WM, Thompson HF, Shanmugaratnam S, Savery NJ, Dodding MP, Hocker B, Woolfson DN. Nat Chem Biol. 2022 Jul 14. pii: 10.1038/s41589-022-01076-6. doi: 10.1038/s41589-022-01076-6. PubMed 35836017.
Backbone
  Vector backbone: pVRC
Growth in bacteria
  Bacterial resistance: Chloramphenicol, 25 μg/mL
  Growth temperature: 37°C
  Growth strain: DH5alpha
  Copy number: Low Copy
Gene/Insert
  Gene/Insert name: N-Venus-V150A-apCC-Di
  Mutation: V150A
  Promoter: araBAD
  Cloning method: Restriction Enzyme; 5′ cloning site NcoI (not destroyed); 3′ cloning site HindIII (not destroyed)
  Sequencing primers: 5′ atattgcatcagacattgcc
Terms and licenses: Academic/Nonprofit Terms; Industry Terms: Not Available to Industry
How to cite: pVRC-N-Venus-V150A-apCC-Di was a gift from Nigel Savery (Addgene plasmid # 190706 ; http://n2t.net/addgene:190706 ; RRID:Addgene_190706)
